Addgene plasmid #197651: pDule- Mj Acd A9
Purpose: E. coli machinery vector for the genetic encoding of acridone at TAG codons using the M. jannaschii Acd-A9 synthetase/tRNA pair
Depositing lab: Ryan Mehl. Depositing organization: Oregon State University. Publication: Improving target amino acid selectivity in a permissive aminoacyl tRNA synthetase through counter-selection. Sungwienwong I, Hostetler ZM, Blizzard RJ, Porter JJ, Driggers CM, Mbengi LZ, Villegas JA, Speight LC, Saven JG, Perona JJ, Kohli RM, Mehl RA, Petersson EJ. Org Biomol Chem. 2017 May 3;15(17):3603-3610. doi: 10.1039/c7ob00582b. PubMed 28397914.
Backbone
  Vector backbone: pDule
  Backbone size w/o insert (bp): 5400
  Total vector size (bp): 6300
  Vector type: Bacterial Expression
Growth in bacteria
  Bacterial resistance: Tetracycline, 10 μg/mL
  Growth temperature: 37°C
  Growth strain: DH5alpha
  Copy number: Low Copy
Gene/Insert 1
  Gene/Insert name: Mj Acd A9 synthetase
  Species: Methanocaldococcus jannaschii
  Insert size (bp): 921
  Mutation: Y32A, L65D, F108L, Q109E, D158S, L162T
  Promoter: GlnS
  Tag / fusion protein: None
  Cloning method: Restriction Enzyme; 5′ cloning site NcoI (not destroyed); 3′ cloning site KpnI (not destroyed)
  Sequencing primers: 5′ CGTCACTGCGTCTTTTACTG
Gene/Insert 2
  Gene/Insert name: Methanocaldococcus jannaschii tRNA
  Species: Methanocaldococcus jannaschii
  Promoter: lpp
  Cloning method: Ligation Independent Cloning
  Sequencing primers: 5′ TTCTGTTGCCCGTCTCACTGG
Terms and licenses: Academic/Nonprofit Terms; Industry Terms: Not Available to Industry
How to cite: pDule- Mj Acd A9 was a gift from Ryan Mehl (Addgene plasmid # 197651 ; http://n2t.net/addgene:197651 ; RRID:Addgene_197651)
