[The description below was written by a language model from this plasmid's Addgene catalogue record and pLannotate feature annotations shown in this document.]
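Description:
pDule- Mj Acd A9 is a bacterial "machinery" plasmid for genetic code expansion in E. coli, supplying an orthogonal aminoacyl-tRNA synthetase/tRNA pair that directs incorporation of the fluorescent noncanonical amino acid acridone (Acd) in response to amber (TAG) stop codons. It is built on the pDule backbone, about 6.3 kb in total, and is catalogued as low copy. The annotated sequence shows a p15A origin of replication, which is compatible with ColE1-type plasmids, so the construct can coexist in the same cell with a separate expression vector carrying the TAG-containing target gene. Selection is by tetracycline, through a full-length TcR efflux gene driven by its tet promoter.

The main payload is the Acd-A9 variant of the Methanocaldococcus jannaschii tyrosyl-tRNA synthetase, an untagged open reading frame of roughly 920 bp cloned between NcoI and KpnI sites. It carries the substitutions Y32A, L65D, F108L, Q109E, D158S and L162T, which presumably retune substrate recognition from tyrosine to acridone. The associated publication concerns improving the amino acid selectivity of a permissive synthetase by counter-selection. The record gives GlnS as the promoter for the synthetase, and an rrnB T1 terminator lies downstream of the gene. The second insert is the cognate M. jannaschii tRNA, recorded as expressed from the lpp promoter. It appears in the feature table as a tRNA on the opposite strand, followed by a short bacterial terminator.

The annotation also detects an araC gene with a partial araBAD promoter, along with small fragments of lacI, lacZα, CmR, rop and bom. These look like backbone remnants, and the record assigns them no function.
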