Features (pLannotate 1.2.2; 23 found; start..end, strand, type, name):
     36..79      +  CDS            lacI (fragment): lac repressor; lacI; The lac repressor binds to the lac operator to inhibit transcription in E. coli. This inhibition can be relieved by adding lactose or isopropyl-β-D-thiogalactopyranoside (IPTG).
    194..1111    +  CDS            tyrS: SYY_METJA - Experimental evidence at protein level: Swiss-Prot protein existence level 1. Catalyzes the attachment of tyrosine to tRNA(Tyr) in a two- step reaction: tyrosine is first activated by ATP to form Tyr-AMP and then transferred to the acceptor end of tRNA(Tyr). From Methanocaldococcus jannaschii (strain ATCC 43067 / DSM 2661 / JAL-1 / JCM 10045 / NBRC 100440) (Methanococcus jannaschii).
   1191..1208    +  CDS            capTEV™ (fragment): composite tag for in vivo biotinylation, TEV protease cleavage, and 6xHis tagging
   1315..1430    +  ncRNA          5S rRNA: Accession: RF00001 - 5S ribosomal RNA
   1434..1520    +  terminator     rrnB T1 terminator: Escherichia coli rrnB; transcription terminator T1 from the E. coli rrnB gene
   1529..1599    +  mobile_element IS1 (fragment): prokaryotic transposable element IS1
   1718..1773    -  rep_origin     RSF ori (fragment): Plasmids containing the RSF 1030 origin of replication can be propagated in E. coli cells that contain additional plasmids with compatible origins.
   1861..2406    -  rep_origin     p15A ori: Plasmids containing the medium-copy-number p15A origin of replication can be propagated in E. coli cells that contain a second plasmid with the ColE1 origin.
   2518..2546    +  promoter       tet promoter: E. coli promoter for tetracycline efflux protein gene
   2594..3784    +  CDS            TcR: tetracycline efflux protein; tet; confers resistance to tetracycline
   3939..4036    +  CDS            TcR (fragment): tetracycline efflux protein; tet; confers resistance to tetracycline
   4036..4123    -  CDS            lacZα (fragment): LacZα fragment of β-galactosidase; lacZ fragment
   4131..4160    -  terminator     bacterial terminator (fragment): putative bacterial transcription terminator
   4169..4242    -  ncRNA          tRNA: Accession: RF00005 - tRNA
   4339..4382    -  CDS            lacI (fragment): lac repressor; lacI; The lac repressor binds to the lac operator to inhibit transcription in E. coli. This inhibition can be relieved by adding lactose or isopropyl-β-D-thiogalactopyranoside (IPTG).
   4442..4535    +  CDS            TcR (fragment): tetracycline efflux protein; tet; confers resistance to tetracycline
   4532..4589    -  CDS            TcR (fragment): tetracycline efflux protein; tet; confers resistance to tetracycline
   4576..4674    +  CDS            YPB2_ECOLX (fragment): Protein predicted: Swiss-Prot protein existence level 4. From Escherichia coli.
   4972..5001    -  CDS            CmR (fragment): chloramphenicol acetyltransferase confers resistance to chloramphenicol
   5002..5020    -  misc_feature   bom (fragment): basis of mobility region from pBR322
   5122..5162    -  CDS            rop (fragment): Rop protein, which maintains plasmids at low copy number; rop
   5284..6162    -  CDS            araC: L-arabinose regulatory protein; araC
   6189..6272    +  promoter       araBAD promoter (fragment): araBAD; promoter of the L-arabinose operon of E. coli; the araC regulatory gene is transcribed in the opposite direction (Guzman et al., 1995)
>Addgene plasmid #197651 | pDule- Mj Acd A9 | addgene full sequence | sequence record 389657 | Addgene NGS Result
AACTCAGAATAAGAAATGAGGCCGCTCATGGCGTTCTGTTGCCCGTCTCACCGGTGAAAAGAAAAACAAC
CCTGGCGCCGCTTCTTTGAGCGAACGATCAAAAATAAGTGGCGCCCCATCAAAAAAATATTCTCAACATA
AAAAACTTTGTGTAATACTTGTAACGCTGAGTTTACGCTTTGAGGAATCCCCCATGGACGAATTTGAAAT
GATAAAGAGAAACACATCTGAAATTATCAGCGAGGAAGAGTTAAGAGAGGTTTTAAAAAAAGATGAAAAA
TCTGCTGCGATAGGTTTTGAACCAAGTGGTAAAATACATTTAGGGCATTATCTCCAAATAAAAAAGATGA
TTGATTTACAAAATGCTGGATTTGATATAATTATAGATTTGGCTGATTTACACGCCTATTTAAACCAGAA
AGGAGAGTTGGATGAGATTAGAAAAATAGGAGATTATAACAAAAAAGTTTTTGAAGCAATGGGGTTAAAG
GCAAAATATGTTTATGGAAGTGAACTGGAGCTTGATAAGGATTATACACTGAATGTCTATAGATTGGCTT
TAAAAACTACCTTAAAAAGAGCAAGAAGGAGTATGGAACTTATAGCAAGAGAGGATGAAAATCCAAAGGT
TGCTGAAGTTATCTATCCAATAATGCAGGTTAATTCTATTCATTATACTGGCGTTGATGTTGCAGTTGGA
GGGATGGAGCAGAGAAAAATAAACATGTTAGCAAGGGAGCTTTTACCAAAAAAGGTTGTTTGTATTCACA
ACCCTGTCTTAACGGGTTTGGATGGAGAAGGAAAGATGAGTTCTTCAAAAGGGAATTTTATAGCTGTTGA
TGACTCTCCAGAAGAGATTAGGGCTAAGATAAAGAAAGCATACTGCCCAGCTGGAGTTGTTGAAGGAAAT
CCAATAATGGAGATAGCTAAATACTTCCTTGAATATCCTTTAACCATAAAAAGGCCAGAAAAATTTGGTG
GAGATTTGACAGTTAATAGCTATGAGGAGTTAGAGAGTTTATTTAAAAATAAGGAATTGCATCCAATGGA
TTTAAAAAATGCTGTAGCTGAAGAACTTATAAAGATTTTAGAGCCAATTAGAAAGAGATTATAAGGTACC
ATATGGGAATTCGAAGCTTGGGCCCGAACAAAAACTCATCTCAGAAGAGGATCTGAATAGCGCCGTCGAC
CATCATCATCATCATCATTGAGTTTAAACGGTCTCCAGCTTGGCTGTTTTGGCGGATGAGAGAAGATTTT
CAGCCTGATACAGATTAAATCAGAACGCAGAAGCGGTCTGATAAAACAGAATTTGCCTGGCGGCAGTAGC
GCGGTGGTCCCACCTGACCCCATGCCGAACTCAGAAGTGAAACGCCGTAGCGCCGATGGTAGTGTGGGGT
CTCCCCATGCGAGAGTAGGGAACTGCCAGGCATCAAATAAAACGAAAGGCTCAGTCGAAAGACTGGGCCT
TTCGTTTTATCTGTTGTTTGTCGGTGAACGCTCTCCTGAGTAGGACAAATCCGCCGGGAGCTGTCCCTCC
TGTTCAGCTACTGACGGGGTGGTGCGTAACGGCAAAAGCACCGCCGGACATCAGCGCTAGCGGAGTGTAT
ACTGGCTTACTATGTTGGCACTGATGAGGGTGTCAGTGAAGTGCTTCATGTGGCAGGAGAAAAAAGGCTG
CACCGGTGCGTCAGCAGAATATGTGATACAGGATATATTCCGCTTCCTCGCTCACTGACTCGCTACGCTC
GGTCGTTCGACTGCGGCGAGCGGAAATGGCTTACGAACGGGGCGGAGATTTCCTGGAAGATGCCAGGAAG
ATACTTAACAGGGAAGTGAGAGGGCCGCGGCAAAGCCGTTTTTCCATAGGCTCCGCCCCCCTGACAAGCA
TCACGAAATCTGACGCTCAAATCAGTGGTGGCGAAACCCGACAGGACTATAAAGATACCAGGCGTTTCCC
CCTGGCGGCTCCCTCGTGCGCTCTCCTGTTCCTGCCTTTCGGTTTACCGGTGTCATTCCGCTGTTATGGC
CGCGTTTGTCTCATTCCACGCCTGACACTCAGTTCCGGGTAGGCAGTTCGCTCCAAGCTGGACTGTATGC
ACGAACCCCCCGTTCAGTCCGACCGCTGCGCCTTATCCGGTAACTATCGTCTTGAGTCCAACCCGGAAAG
ACATGCAAAAGCACCACTGGCAGCAGCCACTGGTAATTGATTTAGAGGAGTTAGTCTTGAAGTCATGCGC
CGGTTAAGGCTAAACTGAAAGGACAAGTTTTGGTGACTGCGCTCCTCCAAGCCAGTTACCTCGGTTCAAA
GAGTTGGTAGCTCAGAGAACCTTCGAAAAACCGCCCTGCAAGGCGGTTTTTTCGTTTTCAGAGCAAGAGA
TTACGCGCAGACCAAAACGATCTCAAGAAGATCATCTTATTAATCAGATAAAATATTTCTAGATTTCAGT
GCAATTTATCTCTTCAAATGTAGCACCTGAAGTCAGCCCCATACGATATAAGTTGTAATTCTCATGTTTG
ACAGCTTATCATCGATAAGCTTTAATGCGGTAGTTTATCACAGTTAAATTGCTAACGCAGTCAGGCACCG
TGTATGAAATCTAACAATGCGCTCATCGTCATCCTCGGCACCGTCACCCTGGATGCTGTAGGCATAGGCT
TGGTTATGCCGGTACTGCCGGGCCTCTTGCGGGATATCGTCCATTCCGACAGCATCGCCAGTCACTATGG
CGTGCTGCTAGCGCTATATGCGTTGATGCAATTTCTATGCGCACCCGTTCTCGGAGCACTGTCCGACCGC
TTTGGCCGCCGCCCAGTCCTGCTCGCTTCGCTACTTGGAGCCACTATCGACTACGCGATCATGGCGACCA
CACCCGTCCTGTGGATCCTCTACGCCGGACGCATCGTGGCCGGCATCACCGGCGCCACAGGTGCGGTTGC
TGGCGCCTATATCGCCGACATCACCGATGGGGAAGATCGGGCTCGCCACTTCGGGCTCATGAGCGCTTGT
TTCGGCGTGGGTATGGTGGCAGGCCCCGTGGCCGGGGGACTGTTGGGCGCCATCTCCTTGCATGCACCAT
TCCTTGCGGCGGCGGTGCTCAACGGCCTCAACCTACTACTGGGCTGCTTCCTAATGCAGGAGTCGCATAA
GGGAGAGCGTCGACCGATGCCCTTGAGAGCCTTCAACCCAGTCAGCTCCTTCCGGTGGGCGCGGGGCATG
ACTATCGTCGCCGCACTTATGACTGTCTTCTTTATCATGCAACTCGTAGGACAGGTGCCGGCAGCGCTCT
GGGTCATTTTCGGCGAGGACCGCTTTCGCTGGAGCGCGACGATGATCGGCCTGTCGCTTGCGGTATTCGG
AATCTTGCACGCCCTCGCTCAAGCCTTCGTCACTGGTCCCGCCACCAAACGTTTCGGCGAGAAGCAGGCC
ATTATCGCCGGCATGGCGGCCGACGCGCTGGGCTACGTCTTGCTGGCGTTCGCGACGCGAGGCTGGATGG
CCTTCCCCATTATGATTCTTCTCGCTTCCGGCGGCATCGGGATGCCCGCGTTGCAGGCCATGCTGTCCAG
GCAGGTAGATGACGACCATCAGGGACAGCTTCAAGGATCGCTCGCGGCTCTTACCAGCCTAACTTCGATC
ATTGGACCGCTGATCGTCACGGCGATTTATGCCGCCTCGGCGAGCACATGGAACGGGTTGGCATGGATTG
TAGGCGCCGCCCTATACCTTGTCTGCCTCCCCGCGTTGCGTCGCGGTGCATGGAGCCGGGCCACCTCGAC
CTGAATGGAAGCCGGCGGCACCTCGCTAACGGATTCACCACTCCAAGAATTGGAGCCAATCAATTCTTGC
GGAGAACTGTGAATGCGCAAACCAACCCTTGGCAGAACATATCCATCGCGTCCGCCATCTCCAGCAGCCG
CACGCGGCGCATCTCGGGCTCCTTGCATGCACCATTCCTTGCGGCGGCGGTGCTCAACGGCCTCAACCTA
CTACTGGGCTGCTTCCTAATGCAGGAGTCGCATAAGGGAGAGCGTCTGGCGAAAGGGGGATGTGCTGCAA
GGCGATTAAGTTGGGTAACGCCAGGGTTTTCCCAGTCACGACGTTGTAAAACGACGGCCAGTGCCAAGCT
TAAAAAAAATCCTTAGCTTTCGCTAAGGATCTGCAGTGGTCCGGCGGGCCGGATTTGAACCAGCGCCATG
CGGATTTAGAGTCCGCCGTTCTGCCCTGCTGAACTACCGCCGGGAATTCAGCGTTACAAGTATTACACAA
AGTTTTTTATGTTGAGAATATTTTTTTGATGGGGCGCCACTTATTTTTGATCGTTCGCTCAAAGAAGCGG
CGCCAGGGTTGTTTTTCTTTTCACCAGTGAGACGGGCAACAGAACGCCATGAGCGGCCTCATTTCTTATT
CTGAGTTACAACAGTCCGCACCGCTGCCGGTAGCTCCTTCCGGTGGGCGCGGGGCATGACTATCGTCGCC
GCACTTATGACTGTCTTCTTTATCATGCAACTCGTAGGACAGGTGCCGGCAGCGCCCAACAGTCCCCCGG
CCACGGGGCCTGCCACCATACCCACGCCGAAACAAGCGCCCTGCACCATTATGTTCCGGATCTGCATCGC
AGGATGCTGCTGGCTACCCTGTGGAACACCTACATCTGTATTAACGAAGCGCTAACCGTTTTTATCATGC
TCTGGGAGGCAGAATAAATGATCATATCGTCAATTATTACCTCCACGGGGAGAGCCTGAGCAAACTGGCC
TCAGGCATTTGAGAAGCACACGGTCACACTGCTTCCGGTAGTCAATAAACCGGTAAACCAGCAATAGACA
TAAGCGGCTATTTAACGACCCTGCCCTGAACCGACGACCGGGTCGAATTTGCTTTCGAATTTCTGCCATT
CATCCGCTTATTATCACTTATTCAGGCGTAGCAACCAGGCGTTTAAGGGCACCAATAACTGCCTTAAAAA
AATTACGCCCCGCCCTGCCACTCATCGCAGTTGACTGGGTCATGGCTGCGCCCCGACACCCGCCAACACC
CGCTGACGCGCCCTGACGGGCTTGTCTGCTCCCGGCATCCGCTTACAGACAAGCTGTGACCGTCTCCGGG
AGCTGCATGTGTCAGAGGTTTTCACCGTCATCACCGAAACGCGCGAGGCAGCAGATCAATTCGCGCGCGA
AGGCGAAGCGGCATGCATAATGTGCCTGTCAAATGGACGAAGCAGGGATTCTGCAAACCCTATGCTACTC
CGTCAAGCCGTCAATTGTCTGATTCGTTACCAATTATGACAACTTGACGGCTACATCATTCACTTTTTCT
TCACAACCGGCACGGAACTCGCTCGGGCTGGCCCCGGTGCATTTTTTAAATACCCGCGAGAAATAGAGTT
GATCGTCAAAACCAACATTGCGACCGACGGTGGCGATAGGCATCCGGGTGGTGCTCAAAAGCAGCTTCGC
CTGGCTGATACGTTGGTCCTCGCGCCAGCTTAAGACGCTAATCCCTAACTGCTGGCGGAAAAGATGTGAC
AGACGCGACGGCGACAAGCAAACATGCTGTGCGACGCTGGCGATATCAAAATTGCTGTCTGCCAGGTGAT
CGCTGATGTACTGACAAGCCTCGCGTACCCGATTATCCATCGGTGGATGGAGCGACTCGTTAATCGCTTC
CATGCGCCGCAGTAACAATTGCTCAAGCAGATTTATCGCCAGCAGCTCCGAATAGCGCCCTTCCCCTTGC
CCGGCGTTAATGATTTGCCCAAACAGGTCGCTGAAATGCGGCTGGTGCGCTTCATCCGGGCGAAAGAACC
CCGTATTGGCAAATATTGACGGCCAGTTAAGCCATTCATGCCAGTAGGCGCGCGGACGAAAGTAAACCCA
CTGGTGATACCATTCGCGAGCCTCCGGATGACGACCGTAGTGATGAATCTCTCCTGGCGGGAACAGCAAA
ATATCACCCGGTCGGCAAACAAATTCTCGTCCCTGATTTTTCACCACCCCCTGACCGCGAATGGTGAGAT
TGAGAATATAACCTTTCATTCCCAGCGGTCGGTCGATAAAAAAATCGAGATAACCGTTGGCCTCAATCGG
CGTTAAACCCGCCACCAGATGGGCATTAAACGAGTATCCCGGCAGCAGGGGATCATTTTGCGCTTCAGCC
ATACTTTTCATACTCCCGCCATTCAGAGAAGAAACCAATTGTCCATATTGCATCAGACATTGCCGTCACT
GCGTCTTTTACTGGCTCTTCTCGCTAACCAAACCGGTAACCCGGGACCAAGTTTACTCATATATACGGAC
AGCGGTGCGGACTGTTGT
